Addgene plasmid #197867: pminiT-mEmerald-MED1 donor
Purpose: Donor plasmid used for building mEmerald-MED1 knock-in mESCs
Depositing lab: James Zhe Liu. Depositing organization: HHMI, Janelia Research Campus. Publication: Spatial organization of the 3D genome encodes gene co-expression programs in single cells. Dong P, Zhang S, Xie L, Wang L, Lemire AL, Lander AD, Chang HY, Liu ZJ. bioRxiv 2022.10.26.513917 10.1101/2022.10.26.513917.
Backbone
  Vector backbone: pminiT
  Backbone manufacturer: NEB
  Backbone size w/o insert (bp): 2525
  Total vector size (bp): 4122
  Vector type: Mouse Targeting
Growth in bacteria
  Bacterial resistance: Ampicillin, 100 μg/mL
  Growth temperature: 37°C
  Growth strain: DH5alpha
  Copy number: High Copy
Gene/Insert
  Gene/Insert name: CRSP210 (alt name: PBP; Pparbp; TRIP-2)
  Species: M. musculus (mouse)
  GenBank ID: NM_001080118.2 NP_001073587.1
  Entrez Gene: Med1 (a.k.a. CRSP210, DRIP205, PBP, Pparbp, TRAP220, TRIP-2, l11Jus15)
  Promoter: NA
  Tag / fusion protein: mEmerald (N terminal on backbone)
  Cloning method: Gibson Cloning
  Sequencing primers: 5′ GATAAAGAGGAACGCAGAATG; 3′ CCCACCTCCTCTCTCGG
Terms and licenses: Academic/Nonprofit Terms; Industry Terms: Not Available to Industry
Depositor comments: Please visit https://www.biorxiv.org/content/10.1101/2022.10.26.513917v1 for bioRxiv preprint.
How to cite: pminiT-mEmerald-MED1 donor was a gift from James Zhe Liu (Addgene plasmid # 197867 ; http://n2t.net/addgene:197867 ; RRID:Addgene_197867)
