[The description below was written by a language model from this plasmid's Addgene catalogue record and pLannotate feature annotations shown in this document.]
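Description:
pminiT-mEmerald-MED1 donor is a mouse gene-targeting donor plasmid built on the small NEB pminiT cloning backbone and used as a homology-directed repair template to generate mouse embryonic stem cells in which the endogenous Med1 gene (Mediator complex subunit 1, also known as CRSP210, PBP, Pparbp, TRAP220 or TRIP-2) is tagged with the green fluorescent protein mEmerald. The plasmid is about 4.1 kb and is propagated in E. coli as a high-copy construct through a ColE1/pUC-type origin, with selection by ampicillin via the bla β-lactamase gene and its own promoter. A short lacI fragment is also annotated and is most likely a backbone remnant with no functional role.

The insert of roughly 1.6 kb was assembled by Gibson cloning. Its annotated core is the mEmerald coding sequence, immediately preceded by a TEV protease recognition site. The catalogue describes the tag as N-terminal, so the knock-in is intended to produce an mEmerald-MED1 fusion. No promoter is recorded for the insert, which fits a donor design in which expression of the fusion depends on the native Med1 regulatory sequences after integration rather than on the plasmid itself. The unannotated sequence on either side of the tag presumably consists of Med1 homology arms, but the feature table does not delineate them, and the insert is too small to contain the full Med1 coding sequence. No mammalian selection marker is annotated, and the record does not state the nuclease or guide RNA used alongside the donor. The resulting knock-in cells allow endogenously expressed MED1 to be visualised by fluorescence imaging.
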