Features (pLannotate 1.2.2; 6 found; start..end, strand, type, name):
     11..115     +  promoter       AmpR promoter: bla
    116..976     +  CDS            AmpR: β-lactamase; bla; confers resistance to ampicillin, carbenicillin, and related antibiotics
   1147..1735    +  rep_origin     ori: high-copy-number ColE1/pMB1/pBR322/pUC origin of replication
   1918..1972    +  CDS            lacI (fragment): lac repressor; lacI; The lac repressor binds to the lac operator to inhibit transcription in E. coli. This inhibition can be relieved by adding lactose or isopropyl-β-D-thiogalactopyranoside (IPTG).
   2716..2736    +  CDS            TEV site: tobacco etch virus (TEV) protease recognition and cleavage site
   2737..3450    +  CDS            mEmerald: mEmerald is a basic (constitutively fluorescent) green fluorescent protein published in 1998, derived from Aequorea victoria. It is reported to be a very rapidly-maturing monomer with moderate acid sensitivity.
>Addgene plasmid #197867 | pminiT-mEmerald-MED1 donor | addgene full sequence | sequence record 386442 | Addgene Partial NGS Result
GGGAAATGTGCGCGGAACCCCTATTTGTTTATTTTTCTAAATACATTCAAATATGTATCCGCTCATGAGA
CAATAACCCTGATAAATGCTTCAATAATATTGAAAAAGGAAGAGTATGAGTATTCAACATTTCCGTGTCG
CCCTTATTCCCTTTTTTGCGGCATTTTGCCTTCCTGTTTTTGCTCACCCAGAAACGCTGGTGAAAGTAAA
AGATGCTGAAGATCAGTTGGGTGCACGAGTGGGTTACATCGAACTGGATCTCAACAGCGGTAAGATCCTT
GAGAGTTTTCGCCCCGAAGAACGTTTTCCAATGATGAGCACTTTTAAAGTTCTGCTATGTGGCGCGGTAT
TATCCCGTATTGACGCCGGGCAAGAGCAACTCGGTCGCCGCATACACTATTCTCAGAATGACTTGGTTGA
GTACTCACCAGTCACAGAAAAGCATCTTACGGATGGCATGACAGTAAGAGAATTATGCAGTGCTGCCATA
ACCATGAGTGATAACACTGCGGCCAACTTACTTCTGACAACGATCGGAGGACCGAAGGAGCTAACCGCTT
TTTTGCACAACATGGGGGATCATGTAACTCGCCTTGATCGTTGGGAACCGGAGCTGAATGAAGCCATACC
AAACGACGAGCGTGACACCACGATGCCTGTAGCAATGGCAACAACGTTGCGCAAACTATTAACTGGCGAA
CTACTTACTCTAGCTTCCCGGCAACAATTAATAGACTGGATGGAGGCGGATAAAGTTGCAGGACCACTTC
TGCGCTCGGCCCTTCCGGCTGGCTGGTTTATTGCTGATAAATCTGGAGCCGGTGAGCGTGGGTCTCGCGG
TATCATTGCAGCACTGGGGCCAGATGGTAAGCCCTCCCGTATCGTAGTTATCTACACGACGGGGAGTCAG
GCAACTATGGATGAACGAAATAGACAGATCGCTGAGATAGGTGCCTCACTGATTAAGCATTGGTAACTGT
CAGACCAAGTTTACTCATATATACTTTAGATTGATTTAAAACTTCATTTTTAATTTAAAAGGATCTAGGT
GAAGATCCTTTTTGATAATCTCATGACCAAAATCCCTTAACGTGAGTTTTCGTTCCACTGAGCGTCAGAC
CCCGTAGAAAAGATCAAAGGATCTTCTTGAGATCCTTTTTTTCTGCGCGTAATCTGCTGCTTGCAAACAA
AAAAACCACCGCTACCAGCGGTGGTTTGTTTGCCGGATCAAGAGCTACCAACTCTTTTTCCGAAGGTAAC
TGGCTTCAGCAGAGCGCAGATACCAAATACTGTTCTTCTAGTGTAGCCGTAGTTAGGCCACCACTTCAAG
AACTCTGTAGCACCGCCTACATACCTCGCTCTGCTAATCCTGTTACCAGTGGCTGCTGCCAGTGGCGATA
AGTCGTGTCTTACCGGGTTGGACTCAAGACGATAGTTACCGGATAAGGCGCAGCGGTCGGGCTGAACGGG
GGGTTCGTGCACACAGCCCAGCTTGGAGCGAACGACCTACACCGAACTGAGATACCTACAGCGTGAGCTA
TGAGAAAGCGCCACGCTTCCCGAAGGGAGAAAGGCGGACAGGTATCCGGTAAGCGGCAGGGTCGGAACAG
GAGAGCGCACGAGGGAGCTTCCAGGGGGAAACGCCTGGTATCTTTATAGTCCTGTCGGGTTTCGCCACCT
CTGACTTGAGCGTCGATTTTTGTGATGCTCGTCAGGGGGGCGGAGCCTATGGAAAAACGCCAGCAATGCG
GCCTTTTTACGGTTCCTGGCCTTTTGCTGGCCTTTTGCTCACATGTTCTTTCCTGCGTTATCCCCTGATT
CTGTGGATAACCGTATTACCGCCTTTGAGTGAGCTGATACCGCTCGCCGCAGCCGAACGACCGAGCGCAG
CGAGTCAGTGAGCGAGGAAGCGGAAGAGCGCCCAATACGCAAACCGCCTCTCCCCGCGCGTTGGCCGATT
CATTAATGCAGCCGGTTCAGACAGGATAAAGAGGAACGCAGAATGTTAGACAACACCCGCTTACGCATAG
CTATTCAGAAATCAGGCCGTTTAAGCACCGGTTTTCACTATCCCCTTCCTCATTGGGATTATAGGAGTGT
GCCACTTTTCCAGGTGCTCAAAGAGCAAACATTTTGTTTCGTTTGAGACAGGGTTTCTCTGTGTAGCCAT
GGCTGTCCTGGAACTCACACTGTAGACCAGGCTGGCCTCGAACTCAGAGTTCCGCCTGTCTGCTGGGATC
AAAGGCTTGAGCCGCCACCACCGCGGGACGGAAGAGCTAACGCTTTTAATTTACAAATTGTGTAACTGTC
GGGATGCAAACATAAACTTTCAGAGAGATGTCAACTCTGGGCACACACCCTTAGACGCCAAGGTGTGAAT
TCTGAGCCAATCGGAGCCGGGCCTGCTAGAGATCCTGCGGGGAGGACGAAATCAGCCAACCTCCGCGAGA
CTTTGGTGCGGTTCCTTCTTCCTCCGTCTCACAGGAACACGATTAATCTCGCGATCTTTGGGAAGTTCCG
TTGGGGAAGATGGCGGCGGCCGCGAGCACCCTTCTCTTCTTGCCGCCGGGGACTTCAGACTGAGCCTTCC
CCGGAAGAGTCGGGGCCGCTGGTGCGCCGCTTCCCCGGAGCCCAGGCTAACTTGGTTCCCCTCTGAGTGG
CGGGGAAAGGCTCCCCGGCTCGTGGCGGACCCAAGACCTCCCCGCTGTCAGGATGGAGGATCTGTACTTT
CAGAGCGTGAGCAAGGGCGAGGAGCTGTTCACCGGGGTGGTGCCCATCCTGGTCGAGCTGGACGGCGACG
TAAACGGCCACAAGTTCAGCGTGTCCGGCGAGGGCGAGGGCGATGCCACCTACGGCAAGCTGACCCTGAA
GTTCATCTGCACCACCGGCAAGCTGCCCGTGCCCTGGCCCACCCTCGTGACCACCTTGACCTACGGCGTG
CAGTGCTTCGCCCGCTACCCCGACCACATGAAGCAGCACGACTTCTTCAAGTCCGCCATGCCCGAAGGCT
ACGTCCAGGAGCGCACCATCTTCTTCAAGGACGACGGCAACTACAAGACCCGCGCCGAGGTGAAGTTCGA
GGGCGACACCCTGGTGAACCGCATCGAGCTGAAGGGCATCGACTTCAAGGAGGACGGCAACATCCTGGGG
CACAAGCTGGAGTACAACTACAACAGCCACAAGGTCTATATCACCGCCGACAAGCAGAAGAACGGCATCA
AGGTGAACTTCAAGACCCGCCACAACATCGAGGACGGCAGCGTGCAGCTCGCCGACCACTACCAGCAGAA
CACCCCCATCGGCGACGGCCCCGTGCTGCTGCCCGACAACCACTACCTGAGCACCCAGTCCAAGCTGAGC
AAAGACCCCAACGAGAAGCGCGATCACATGGTCCTGCTGGAGTTCGTGACCGCCGCCGGGATCACTCTCG
GCATGGACGAGCTGTACAAGTCCGGTGGCGGCGGATCTGGCGGTGGTGGGTCCGGAGGAGGCGGTTCCAA
GGCTCAGGGGGAAACCGAGGGTGAGTGACTGGGGGGTGGCGGGGAAGGAGGGGCGGTACACCGCTGCGGC
GAGCCAATCCGAGAGAGGAGGTGGGGACCCACGCCCCTCCAGGGCCACCGTGCGTGGGACCGGATCCTGG
TGGAATGTGCATCTTAGATCCCGACCGAGCCCTACAGATGCTGGAGCGCCTCCTCCGGGGCGCTGCTCCC
CCGTCTCCTCCACTCGTGAAAGGTTTTCTGCGGGACGAGGGACGAGGAAGTTGAGCCTCAGGGTACTTTG
AGCTTAGCCCGGTGGGACCCAAGGAGAGGGAAACTGAAACTTGTTGATGCTTTGTTCCAGGAGAGATCGC
TGAAGATGACACTAGAACAATGTAATGTCAAAGTAATGGAGGGTGTTTTAGCCGGAGTGACTTGCTTGGT
TCGATCTTCATCATAGTAAAAGCGGGCCGTTTATTACTTGGAAGGTCATAGTGTTCAAATACTGTGCTGT
GTCTTTACGAACTGCTTTCAGTTGTGCACGACCGGTGGCTTTAAAGCTTGGGGGAGAGGTGTTCAGAACT
ATAAACTGGCAGGAACAATCCCCAAACCAGTTTCCCAGTTGAGGGAAGAAAAGGGAAGGGAT
